>Addgene plasmid #1090 | pJCSUP35(123-254) | addgene partial sequence | sequence record 16576 | 1090 with T7
AATATTTTGTTTACTTTAGAAGGAGATATACCATGGGCCATCATCATCATCATCATCATCATCATCACAG
CAGCGGCCATATCGAAGGTCGTCATATGTCTTTGAACGACTTTCAAAAGCAACAAAAGCAGGCCGCTCCC
AAACCAAAGAAGACTTTGAAGCTTGTCTCCAGTTCCGGTATCAAGTTGGCCAATGCTACCAAGAAGGTTG
GCACAAAACCTGCCGAATCTGATAAGAAAGAGGAAGAGAAGTCTGCTGAAACCAAAGAACCAACTAAAGA
GCCAACAAAGGTCGAAGAACCAGTTAAAAAGGAGGAGAAACCAGTCCAGACTGAAGAAAAGACGGAGGAA
AAATCGGAACTTCCAAAGGTAGAAGACCTTAAAATCTCTGAATCAACACATAATACCAACAATGCCAATG
TTACCAGTGCTGATGCCTTGATCAAGGAACAGGAAGAAGAAGTGGATGACGAAGTTGTTAACGATGGATC
CCGGGCCCTAGCTAACTGATCCGGCTGCTAACAAAGCCCGAAAGGAAGCTGAGTTGGCTGCTGCCACCGC
TGAGCAATAACTAGCATAACCCCTTGGGGCCTCTAAACGGGTCTTGAGGGGTTTTTTGCTGAAAGGAGGA
ACTATATCCGGATAATTCTTGAAGACGAAAGGGCCTCGTGATACGCCTATTTTTATAGGTTAATGTCATG
ATAATAATGGTTTCTTAGACGTCAGGTGGCAC
