[The description below was written by a language model from this plasmid's Addgene catalogue record.]
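Description:
pJCSUP35(123-254) is a bacterial expression plasmid built on the pJC45 backbone (about 3 kb without insert) and carrying a fragment of the Saccharomyces cerevisiae SUP35 gene. It is propagated in E. coli under ampicillin selection; the record lists the copy number as unknown and does not name the origin of replication. The promoter is also not stated explicitly, although the use of a T7 primer for 5′ sequencing suggests that a T7 promoter region lies upstream of the cloning site.

The insert is a 393 bp segment encoding amino acids 123 to 254 of Sup35, cloned between NdeI and BamHI sites, both of which were preserved. The backbone supplies an N-terminal His tag, so the fragment is produced as a His-tagged fusion suitable for metal-affinity purification. Sup35 is the yeast translation termination factor whose self-propagating aggregated form underlies the [PSI+] prion-like state. Residues 123–254 correspond to what is generally called the charged middle (M) region, which sits between the N-terminal prion-forming domain and the C-terminal functional domain, though the record itself gives only the residue numbers. Part of the plasmid derives from an earlier SUP35 construct made by another group.

The associated study examined self-seeded fiber formation by Sup35, so this plasmid most plausibly served to make a defined recombinant Sup35 fragment for in vitro comparison with the full-length protein and other domains in aggregation and fiber assembly experiments. No feature table is provided, so details of the backbone beyond the catalogue fields cannot be confirmed.
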