Addgene plasmid #1090: pJCSUP35(123-254)
Depositing lab: Susan Lindquist. Depositing organization: Whitehead Institute for Biomedical Research. Publication: Self-seeded fibers formed by Sup35, the protein determinant of [PSI+], a heritable prion-like factor of S. cerevisiae. Glover JR, Kowal AS, Schirmer EC, Patino MM, Liu JJ, Lindquist S. Cell 1997 May 30;89(5):811-9. 10.1016/S0092-8674(00)80264-0 PubMed 9182769.
Backbone
  Vector backbone: pJC45
  Backbone manufacturer: J. Clos and Brandau, 1994
  Backbone size w/o insert (bp): 3000
  Vector type: Bacterial Expression
Growth in bacteria
  Bacterial resistance: Ampicillin, 100 μg/mL
  Growth temperature: 37°C
  Growth strain: DH5alpha
  Copy number: Unknown
Gene/Insert
  Gene/Insert name: SUP35
  Species: S. cerevisiae (budding yeast)
  Insert size (bp): 393
  Mutation: amino acids 123 - 254
  GenBank ID: AY553990
  Entrez Gene: SUP35 (a.k.a. YDR172W, GST1, PNM2, SAL3, SUF12, SUP2, SUP36)
  Tag / fusion protein: His (N terminal on backbone)
  Cloning method: Restriction Enzyme; 5′ cloning site NdeI (not destroyed); 3′ cloning site BamHI (not destroyed)
  Sequencing primers: 5′ T7
Resource information
  A portion of this plasmid was derived from a plasmid made by: Ter-Avanesyan et al., 1993
Terms and licenses: Academic/Nonprofit Terms; Industry Terms: Not Available to Industry
How to cite: pJCSUP35(123-254) was a gift from Susan Lindquist (Addgene plasmid # 1090 ; http://n2t.net/addgene:1090 ; RRID:Addgene_1090)
